Addgene plasmid #52522: pRB14
Purpose: expresses a myc-tagged version of hCas9 in Drosophila
Depositing lab: Klaus Foerstemann. Depositing organization: Ludwig-Maximilians-Universitaet Muenchen (LMU). Publication: Efficient chromosomal gene modification with CRISPR/cas9 and PCR-based homologous recombination donors in cultured Drosophila cells. Bottcher R, Hollmann M, Merk K, Nitschko V, Obermaier C, Philippou-Massier J, Wieland I, Gaul U, Forstemann K. Nucleic Acids Res. 2014 Apr 19. 10.1093/nar/gku289 PubMed 24748663.
Backbone
  Vector backbone: pCASPER5
  Backbone size w/o insert (bp): 10877
  Total vector size (bp): 15047
  Vector type: Insect Expression
Growth in bacteria
  Bacterial resistance: Ampicillin, 100 μg/mL
  Growth temperature: 37°C
  Growth strain: XL1 Blue
  Copy number: High Copy
Gene/Insert
  Gene/Insert name: S. pyogenes cas9 with humanized codon bias (alt name: hcas9)
  Species: Streptococcus pyogenes
  Insert size (bp): 4170
  Promoter: tubulin
  Tag / fusion protein: myc (N terminal on insert)
  Cloning method: Restriction Enzyme; 5′ cloning site KpnI (not destroyed); 3′ cloning site NotI (not destroyed)
  Sequencing primers: 5′ ctcgcacgcagtgccggctcaag; 3′ TCGAGGTCGACTCTAGATAAAGC
Resource information
  A portion of this plasmid was derived from a plasmid made by: Addgene, vector from mali et al. Science 2013
Terms and licenses: Academic/Nonprofit Terms; Industry Terms: Not Available to Industry
How to cite: pRB14 was a gift from Klaus Foerstemann (Addgene plasmid # 52522 ; http://n2t.net/addgene:52522 ; RRID:Addgene_52522)
