[The description below was written by a language model from this plasmid's Addgene catalogue record and pLannotate feature annotations shown in this document.]
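Description:
pRB14 is an insect expression plasmid of about 15 kb, built on the pCASPER5 P-element transformation backbone, that expresses a myc-tagged Cas9 nuclease in Drosophila. In bacteria it is propagated through a high-copy ColE1/pUC-type origin and selected with ampicillin via the β-lactamase gene. The annotated sequence shows the typical pCaSpeR architecture. P element 5′ and 3′ ends can mediate transposase-dependent genomic integration, and a full mini-white gene serves as an eye-colour marker for identifying transgenic flies. A minimal φC31 attB site is also annotated, which in principle would allow site-specific integration into attP landing sites. Several short mini-white, bom and rop fragments appear to be backbone remnants.

The payload is the Streptococcus pyogenes cas9 coding sequence with humanized codon bias (hCas9, roughly 4.2 kb), derived from a previously published mammalian Cas9 vector and cloned between KpnI and NotI sites. The record gives the promoter as tubulin and places the myc epitope at the N terminus of the insert. Neither the promoter nor the tag is called out in the automated feature table, which only detects the Cas9 open reading frame. Upstream of Cas9, the annotation tool flags two reverse-strand fragments matching the Drosophila Tailor gene. The record does not explain these, and they may simply be genomic sequence carried along with the regulatory region.

Cas9 makes RNA-guided double-strand breaks, and the myc tag allows its expression to be detected. No guide RNA cassette is annotated, so guides must be supplied separately. The associated work used CRISPR/Cas9 with PCR-based homologous recombination donors for chromosomal gene modification in cultured Drosophila cells.
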