Features (pLannotate 1.2.2; 16 found; start..end, strand, type, name):
      1..233     +  misc_feature   P element 3' end: P element 3' end
    233..736     +  gene           mini-white (fragment): white; This modified version of the white gene lacks part of the first intron.
    735..757     -  misc_feature   bom (fragment): basis of mobility region from pBR322
    759..792     -  protein_bind   attB: minimal attB site for the φC31 integrase (Groth et al., 2000) phage φC31 integrase
    794..845     -  misc_feature   bom (fragment): basis of mobility region from pBR322
    947..982     -  CDS            rop (fragment): Rop protein, which maintains plasmids at low copy number; rop
   1077..1181    +  promoter       AmpR promoter: bla
   1182..2042    +  CDS            AmpR: β-lactamase; bla; confers resistance to ampicillin, carbenicillin, and related antibiotics
   2213..2801    +  rep_origin     ori: high-copy-number ColE1/pMB1/pBR322/pUC origin of replication
   2807..3035    +  CDS            mini-white (fragment): Drosophila white gene eye color pigment; white; This is a modified version of the white gene lacking part of the first intron.
   3036..3621    +  misc_feature   P element 5' end: No description available
   3632..7760    -  gene           mini-white: white; This modified version of the white gene lacks part of the first intron.
   7784..7802    +  misc_feature   MCS (fragment): pBluescript multiple cloning site
   8074..8505    -  CDS            Tailor (fragment): TUTT_DROME - Experimental evidence at protein level: Swiss-Prot protein existence level 1. Uridylyltransferase which mediates terminal uridylation of miRNAs, leading to their degradation. Has high specificity for splicing-derived miRNAs (mirtrons) and other miRNA substrates containing a 3'-G terminal nucleotide. Appears to be a major suppressor of mirtron biogenesis. From Drosophila melanogaster (Fruit fly).
   8562..9128    -  CDS            Tailor (fragment): TUTT_DROME - Experimental evidence at protein level: Swiss-Prot protein existence level 1. Uridylyltransferase which mediates terminal uridylation of miRNAs, leading to their degradation. Has high specificity for splicing-derived miRNAs (mirtrons) and other miRNA substrates containing a 3'-G terminal nucleotide. Appears to be a major suppressor of mirtron biogenesis. From Drosophila melanogaster (Fruit fly).
  10434..14536   +  CDS            Cas9 (fragment): Cas9 (Csn1) endonuclease from the Streptococcus pyogenes Type II CRISPR/Cas system generates RNA-guided double strand breaks in DNA
>Addgene plasmid #52522 | pRB14 | depositor full sequence | sequence record 81486 | pRB14 sequence 15047 bps
TGCGTACTCGCAAATTATTAAAAATAAAACTTTAAAAATAATTTCGTCTAATTAATATTATGAGTTAATT
CAAACCCCACGGACATGCTAAGGGTTAATCAACAATCATATCGCTGTCTCACTCAGACTCAATACGACAC
TCAGAATACTATTCCTTTCACTCGCACTTATTGCAAGCATACGTTAAGTGGATGTCTCTTGCCGACGGGA
CCACCTTATGTTATTTCATCATGGTCTGGCCATTCTCATCGTGAGCTTCCGGGTGCTCGCATATCTGGCT
CTAAGACTTCGGGCCCGACGCAAGGAGTAGCCGACATATATCCGAAATAACTGCTTGTTTTTTTTTTTTA
CCATTATTACCATCGTGTTTACTGTTTATTGCCCCCTCAAAAAGCTAATGTAATTATATTTGTGCCAATA
AAAACAAGATATGACCTATAGAATACAAGTATTTCCCCTTCGAACATCCCCACAAGTAGACTTTGGATTT
GTCTTCTAACCAAAAGACTTACACACCTGCATACCTTACATCAAAAACTCGTTTATCGCTACATAAAACA
CCGGGATATATTTTTTATATACATACTTTTCAAATCGCGCGCCCTCTTCATAATTCACCTCCACCACACC
ACGTTTCGTAGTTGCTCTTTCGCTGTCTCCCACCCGCTCTCCGCAACACATTCACCTTTTGTTCGACGAC
CTTGGAGCGACTGTCGTTAGTTCCGCGCGATTCGGTGCGGTATTTCACACCGCATATACGCGCCCGGGGA
GCCCAAGGGCACGCCCTGGCACCCATATGGTGCACTCTCAGTACAATCTGCTCTGATGCCGCATAGTTAA
GCCAGCCCCGACACCCGCCAACACCCGCTGACGCGCCCTGACGGGCTTGTCTGCTCCCGGCATCCGCTTA
CAGACAAGCTGTGACCGTCTCCGGGAGCTGCATGTGTCAGAGGTTTTCACCGTCATCACCGAAACGCGCG
AGACGAAAGGGCCTCGTGATACGCCTATTTTTATAGGTTAATGTCATGATAATAATGGTTTCTTAGACGT
CAGGTGGCACTTTTCGGGGAAATGTGCGCGGAACCCCTATTTGTTTATTTTTCTAAATACATTCAAATAT
GTATCCGCTCATGAGACAATAACCCTGATAAATGCTTCAATAATATTGAAAAAGGAAGAGTATGAGTATT
CAACATTTCCGTGTCGCCCTTATTCCCTTTTTTGCGGCATTTTGCCTTCCTGTTTTTGCTCACCCAGAAA
CGCTGGTGAAAGTAAAAGATGCTGAAGATCAGTTGGGTGCACGAGTGGGTTACATCGAACTGGATCTCAA
CAGCGGTAAGATCCTTGAGAGTTTTCGCCCCGAAGAACGTTTTCCAATGATGAGCACTTTTAAAGTTCTG
CTATGTGGCGCGGTATTATCCCGTATTGACGCCGGGCAAGAGCAACTCGGTCGCCGCATACACTATTCTC
AGAATGACTTGGTTGAGTACTCACCAGTCACAGAAAAGCATCTTACGGATGGCATGACAGTAAGAGAATT
ATGCAGTGCTGCCATAACCATGAGTGATAACACTGCGGCCAACTTACTTCTGACAACGATCGGAGGACCG
AAGGAGCTAACCGCTTTTTTGCACAACATGGGGGATCATGTAACTCGCCTTGATCGTTGGGAACCGGAGC
TGAATGAAGCCATACCAAACGACGAGCGTGACACCACGATGCCTGTAGCAATGGCAACAACGTTGCGCAA
ACTATTAACTGGCGAACTACTTACTCTAGCTTCCCGGCAACAATTAATAGACTGGATGGAGGCGGATAAA
GTTGCAGGACCACTTCTGCGCTCGGCCCTTCCGGCTGGCTGGTTTATTGCTGATAAATCTGGAGCCGGTG
AGCGTGGGTCTCGCGGTATCATTGCAGCACTGGGGCCAGATGGTAAGCCCTCCCGTATCGTAGTTATCTA
CACGACGGGGAGTCAGGCAACTATGGATGAACGAAATAGACAGATCGCTGAGATAGGTGCCTCACTGATT
AAGCATTGGTAACTGTCAGACCAAGTTTACTCATATATACTTTAGATTGATTTAAAACTTCATTTTTAAT
TTAAAAGGATCTAGGTGAAGATCCTTTTTGATAATCTCATGACCAAAATCCCTTAACGTGAGTTTTCGTT
CCACTGAGCGTCAGACCCCGTAGAAAAGATCAAAGGATCTTCTTGAGATCCTTTTTTTCTGCGCGTAATC
TGCTGCTTGCAAACAAAAAAACCACCGCTACCAGCGGTGGTTTGTTTGCCGGATCAAGAGCTACCAACTC
TTTTTCCGAAGGTAACTGGCTTCAGCAGAGCGCAGATACCAAATACTGTCCTTCTAGTGTAGCCGTAGTT
AGGCCACCACTTCAAGAACTCTGTAGCACCGCCTACATACCTCGCTCTGCTAATCCTGTTACCAGTGGCT
GCTGCCAGTGGCGATAAGTCGTGTCTTACCGGGTTGGACTCAAGACGATAGTTACCGGATAAGGCGCAGC
GGTCGGGCTGAACGGGGGGTTCGTGCACACAGCCCAGCTTGGAGCGAACGACCTACACCGAACTGAGATA
CCTACAGCGTGAGCATTGAGAAAGCGCCACGCTTCCCGAAGGGAGAAAGGCGGACAGGTATCCGGTAAGC
GGCAGGGTCGGAACAGGAGAGCGCACGAGGGAGCTTCCAGGGGGAAACGCCTGGTATCTTTATAGTCCTG
TCGGGTTTCGCCACCTCTGACTTGAGCGTCGATTTTTGTGATGCTCGTCAGGGGGGCGGAGCCTATGGAA
AAACGCCTTCTTCTTGAACTCGGGCTCGGTGCCAGTATACCTCAAATGGTTGTCGTACCTCTCATGGTTC
CGTTACGCCAACGAGGGTCTGCTGATTAACCAATGGGCGGACGTGGAGCCGGGCGAAATTAGCTGCACAT
CGTCGAACACCACGTGCCCCAGTTCGGGCAAGGTCATCCTGGAGACGCTTAACTTCTCCGCCGCCGATCT
GCCGCTGGACTACGTGGGTCTGGCCCATGATGAAATAACATAAGGTGGTCCCGTCGATAGCCGAAGCTTA
CCGAAGTATACACTTAAATTCAGTGCACGTTTGCTTGTTGAGAGGAAAGGTTGTGTGCGGACGAATTTTT
TTTTGAAAACATTAACCCTTACGTGGAATAAAAAAAAATGAAATATTGCAAATTTTGCTGCAAAGCTGTG
ACTGGAGTAAAATTAATTCACGTGCCGAAGTGTGCTATTAAGAGAAAATTGTGGGAGCAGAGCCTTGGGT
GCAGCCTTGGTGAAAACTCCCAAATTTGTGATACCCACTTTAAAGATTCGCAGTGGAAGGCTGCACCTGC
AAAAGGTCAGACATTTAAAAGGAGGCGACTCAACGCAGATGCCGTACCTAGTAAAGTGATAGAGCCTGAA
CCAGAAAAGATAAAAGAAGGCTATACCAGTGGGAGTACACAAACAGAGTAAGTTTGAATAGTAAAAAAAA
TCATTTATGTAAACAATAACGTGACTGTGCGTTAGGTCCTGTTCATTGTTTAATGAAAATAAGAGCTTGA
GGGAAAAAATTCGTACTTTGGAGTACGAAATGCGTCGTTTAGAGCAGCAGCCGAATTAATTCTAGTTCCA
GTGAAATCCAAGCATTTTCTAAATTAAATGTATTCTTATTATTATAGTTGTTATTTTTGATATATATAAA
CAACACTATTATGCCCACCATTTTTTTGAGATGCATCTACACAAGGAACAAACACTGGATGTCACTTTCA
GTTCAAATTGTAACGCTAATCACTCCGAACAGGTCACAAAAAATTACCTTAAAAAGTCATAATATTAAAT
TAGAATAAATATAGCTGTGAGGGAAATATATACAAATATATTGGAGCAAATAAATTGTACATACAAATAT
TTATTACTAATTTCTATTGAGACGAAATGAACCACTCGGAACCATTTGAGCGAACCGAATCGCGCGGAAC
TAACGACAGTCGCTCCAAGGTCGTCGAACAAAAGGTGAATGTGTTGCGGAGAGCGGGTGGGAGACAGCGA
AAGAGCAACTACGAAACGTGGTGTGGTGGAGGTGAATTATGAAGAGGGCGCGCGATTTGAAAAGTATGTA
TATAAAAAATATATCCCGGTGTTTTATGTAGCGATAAACGAGTTTTTGATGTAAGGTATGCAGGTGTGTA
AGTCTTTTGGTTAGAAGACAAATCCAAAGTCTACTTGTGGGGATGTTCGAAGGGGAAATACTTGTATTCT
ATAGGTCATATCTTGTTTTTATTGGCACAAATATAATTACATTAGCTTTTTGAGGGGGCAATAAACAGTA
AACACGATGGTAATAATGGTAAAAAAAAAAACAAGCAGTTATTTCGGATATATGTCGGCTACTCCTTGCG
TCGGGCCCGAAGTCTTAGAGCCAGATATGCGAGCACCCGGAAGCTCACGATGAGAATGGCCAGACCCACG
TAGTCCAGCGGCAGATCGGCGGCGGAGAAGTTAAGCGTCTCCAGGATGACCTTGCCCGAACTGGGGCACG
TGGTGTTCGACGATGTGCAGCTAATTTCGCCCGGCTCCACGTCCGCCCATTGGTTAATCAGCAGACCCTC
GTTGGCGTAACGGAACCATGAGAGGTACGACAACCATTTGAGGTATACTGGCACCGAGCCCGAGTTCAAG
AAGAAGCCGCCAAAGAGCAGGAATGGTATGATAACCGGCGGACCCACAGACAGCGCCATCGAGGTCGAGG
AGCTGGCGCAGGATATTAGATATCCGAAGGACGTTGACACATTGGCCACCAGAGTGACCAGCGCCAGGCA
GTTGAAGAAGTGCAGCACTCCGGCCCGCAGTCCGATCATCGGATAGGCAATCGCCGTGAAGACCAGTGGC
ACTGTGAGAAAAAGCGGTAATTCGGCAATCGTTTTGCCCAGAAAGTATGTGTCACAGCGATAAAGTCGAC
TTCGGGCCTCCCTCATAAAAACTGGCAGCTCTGAGGTGAACACCTAAATCGAATCGATTCATTAGAAAGT
TAGTAAATTATTAATATGCAAATGTATTCTAAACAAGACTTACATTTATCGTGGCAAAGACGTTTTGAAA
GGTCATGTTGGTCAGGAAGAGGAAGATGGCTCCGTTGATATTCATCACGCCCACTTGCGTGAGTTGTTGG
CCCAAAAAGATGAGGCCAATCAAGATGGCAACCATCTGCAAATTAAAATGTTACTCGCATCTCATTAATA
TTCATATCTTCAACATGTTCGCGAGTTAAATGAAATTTATTTATTTTCTGCAAAACTATAAACTATACAT
CTCATTGAAAAAAACTAAGAAGGGTGTGGAATCAGGCAATTCTAACTAAAATCTAGCGAATTTGTTTCCA
AGAATTGTAAGCGTTATATCATTTGTTTCCACTGGAACCACTCACCGTTGTCTGAATAAGTCGCACTTTT
ACGAGGAGTGGTTCCTTGAGCACCGACAGCCAGGATCGCCACAGGACCGCCCGGAACTGCATGAACCAGG
TGGCCTTGTAGGTGTACCCATTCTCCGGCTGCTCCAGTGGCTTCTCCAAATTTTTGGTGGCCAACAACTG
CTCCATATCCCGGGCTACTTTGCTAATAGCAAAATTGTCGCCATATCTTGGCGATCCGATCACGGGACTC
GATCTCCCGTCCGGGCACAACGGCCAACACCTGTACGTAAAAGTCCGCCGGATTGTAGTTGGTAGGACAC
TGGGCACCCACGCTGGATAGGAGTTGAGATGTAATGTAATGCTAGATACCCTTAATAAACACATCGAACT
CACTAGGAAAAGAAGTCGACGGCTTCGCTGGGAGTGCCCAAGAAAGCTACCCTGCCCTCGGCCATCAGAA
GGATCTTGTCAAAGAGCTCAAACAGCTCGGAAGACGGCTGATGAATGGTCAGGATGACGGTCTTGCCCTT
CTGCGACAGCTTCTTCAGCACCTGGACGACGCTGTGGGCGGTAAATGAGTCCAGTCCGGAGGTGGGCTCA
TCGCAGATCAGAAGCGGCGGATCGGTTAGTGCCTCGGAGGCGAATGCCAGACGCTTCCTTTCTCCGCCGG
ACAGACCTTTCACCCTGCCGGGCACACCGATGATCGTGTGCTGACATTTGCTGAGCGAAAGCTCCTGGAT
CACCTGATCCACGCGGGCCACTCGCTGCCGATAGGTCAGATGTCGTGGCATCCGCACCATGGCCTGGAAA
ATCAGGTGTTCCCTGGCCGTTAGGGAGCCGATAAAGAGGTCATCCTGCTGGACATAGGCGCACCTGGCCT
GCATCTCCTTGGCGTCCACAGGTTGGCCATTGAGCAGTCGCATCCCGGATGGCGATACTTGGATGCCCTG
CGGCGATCGAAAGGCAAGGGCATTCAGCAGGGTCGTCTTTCCGGCACCGGAACTGCCCATCACGGCCAAA
AGTTCGCCCGGATAGGCCACGCCGCAAACTGAGTTTCAAATTGGTAATTGGACCCTTTATTAAGATTTCA
CACAGATCAGCCGACTGCGAATAGAAACTCACCGTTCTTGAGCAAATGTTTCCTGGGCGCCGGTATGTGT
CGCTCGTTGCAGAATAGTCCGCGTGTCCGGTTGACCAGCTGCCGCCATCCGGAGCCCGGCTGATTGACCG
CCCCAAAGATGTCCATATTGTGCCAGGCATAGGTGAGGTTCTCGGCTAGTTGGCCGCTCCCTGAACCGGA
GTCCTCCGGCGGACTGGGTGGCAGGAGCGTGCCGTAGTTTTTGGCCTGCCCGAAGCCCTGGTTAATGCAG
CTCTGCGAAGCGTCCGCTGTCACCCTGCAATGATAGGGGATCTCAAATATCAACTACAAGCGTTATGCTC
ATCTAACCCCGAACAAAACGAAGTATCCTACGAAGTAGGTTTATACTTTTATTTATTTTTTGTGCATCTA
GGATCAGCTTAAAATATCTGGTTGTTATATTTTTTGTAAAAAAGAATGTAGTCGAAAATGAATGCCTTTA
GATGTCTTGATCATGATATGATCTTAAAAATTGTCTTATATAGCGAGCACAGCTACCAGAATAATCTGTT
TCGTGTCACTATTTGTTTGTGCGATTGCGGTTTGGGATTTTTGTGGGTCGCAGTTCTCACGCCGCAGACA
ATTTGATGTTGCAATCGCAGTTCCTATAGATCAAGTGAACTTAAGATGTATGCACATGTACTACTCACAT
TGTTCAGATGCTCGGCAGATGGGTGTTTGCTGCCTCCGCGAATTAATAGCTCCTGATCCTCTTGGCCCAT
TGCCGGGATTTTTCACACTTTCCCCTGCTTACCCACCCAAAAACCAATCACCACCCCAATCACTCAAAAA
ACAAACAAAAATAAGAAGCGAGAGGAGTTTTGGCACAGCACTTTGTGTTTAATTGATGGCGTAAACCGCT
TGGAGCTTCGTCACGAAACCGCTGACAAAATGCAACTGAAGGCGGACATTGACGCTACGTAACGCTACAA
ACGGTGGCGAAAGAGATAGCGGACGCAGCGGCGAAAGAGACGGCGATATTTCTGTGGACAGAGAAGGAGG
CAAACAGCGCTGACTTTGAGTGGAATGTCATTTTGAGTGAGAGGTAATCGAAAGAACCTGGTACATCAAA
TACCCTTGGATCGAAGTAAATTTAAAACTGATCAGATAAGTTCAATGATATCCAGTGCAGTAAAAAAAAA
AAATGTTTTTTTTATCTACTTTCCGCAAAAATGGGTTTTATTAACTTACATACATACTAGAATTGGGCCG
GCCTTAATTAAGTGGAATTCGATATCAAGCTTGCACAGGTCCTGTTCGATAACGTCGTACTCGGGAATCA
CCTTTAACTTGTCCGCTATTGGGTATTTGTCCTTAAACACATTCGTAATCTCTCCCACAATCATTGCCCT
GGCCTCTGCAATGTAAAAAGTATTTATAAAATATCGCTGGCTCTAAAGAAAACATATTAATCAAAGTATT
GAGGCTTTATCAATCTAACATTTACAAGTAGTCAGACCACAATTTTTAGACTGCACTTCTGCGTAAGTAA
ATGAAATGAAATGGTGACCTACTCTTGGGTAGCCGTACTGTTATATGCTGACGAGCCTTCACCTGGGCCT
GCTTTTTCTCCTGTTTCGTCTGATGCGTCGGATGCGGCTGGACTGGCTGATTGTTGGGATTGGGTTTTGG
ATGCTGCTCCGAAAGGTGGGCCACAGCTTTTGCGATGGTGGTGCCCACTATGCGGTTGCTGCAGGAACTA
CAGCTGAATGTTCGCTTTATTGTCTGCAGCTCCTGGGGCTGGACGAAGGCCACGCCCTCACCCGGTGCGG
CCATCTCCTGCGGCAAAACGTATGTGGGATTCCTGTCCAAGTAGCTCTCGATGCCCACCATAATGCGCTC
CAGCAGGTTGGCCAGGTGCGGGTCTAGCTGCGGCGGATTCGTCGTCTGGTTCACTGAGTTTAGGGTCTGC
AGAAAGAAGTGTGCCTCCATGGTAAGCGGATTCATCTGCACGATCAGCGGGCTTTAGTCTAAAAATTCGA
ATGATACAAACTCGTACTCACGTAAAGCAGTTTGTTTGGCATCATCTCGGCCATCGTCTTATTCTTCTTC
GTGGCCTTTGTTACCGGAGCGGCTATGTTGGGCGCGGTGGAGCCCGGAAGCTGAAAGGTTAATCGAATGC
GTTAACTTTTCTGCAACTCGAAAGTTTGCCGCCTTTGTTCGACTGCCAATAACTGTTGATTCGAAAATTC
GAATCGAAGCGGTTGAATTTCGTAGGGTGGCCAACTACACCAAAGTTCGCCGGCGGTGTATGCATGTGAG
TGTGAGTGTGACAGTGGGTGTACGTGTGCTTTAAGCGACACAATCGCACCGCGATGTACATATTTTTGTA
GAAATGTGTGTGCATTTTTCGTCCGGATCACGGCTCCATAAAATAAATCATATCACAGGGCTCAGGGATT
TGTGAGTAGAAGTTCCCGCCACTTAAACGTCACTTGTGAAATCGCCATCGACGGTCAACTTTTACTCACA
CTGGTCTTCCGCGGACGGACCGTCTCAAAGTACTGCCTTTCTGCGTTGGAAAACATCGCCTTTTTCGTCC
AAAAGGAGTCCCCAGGTTCGATCCGCATGGCGTTGTGCGTGCGTGCCTTTCTTTTCAAATGATTACGGCT
ATTAACTTGGGGGCGTTAAGTTGGAAACACGTAAATTGCAGACTGCGATTAGAGTGACCATGAGTAGGAG
TTCAAAATCTCCTGACATCATTTTCTTAAAACCTGCTTTGTTTTTTACATTTCTATTTAATATAACTCCT
ATTTGAATAAAAAAACAAAACAAGTTTAGATGTTAAGATATTAACTACATCCTTTGCTCCAAAGGGAGAG
GGGAAGTTATGGAGTTAATTAATTTGCTGTTGGAAATCAATATGGAGTCAGAAATATAATGATTTACTAA
ACCTTATTGAATCGGTAACGATGCGAATTTATATTAAAATAGCTTTTATGAAACATTCAACAAAAATATT
ATTAATGTTGGCCCACTTTAGCAACCGGTTAGGTCTACCGGTTGGGCAAGCAAAGATTCACGCCCTGGTT
CGAGTCCCAACTAGTCCTGCAAAATACCGCAGCAAGTTTTAGAGAGACCAAGTGCCATTACCTCTCCCAC
TTCAGTTATCGGTTATGCGGCGTTTAAGTCGACAGCTTGCCGTCTCTAGCTCCGGTGCCTATATAAAGCA
GCCCGCTTTCCACATTTCATATTCGTTTTACGTTTGTCAAGCCTCATAGCCGGCAGTTCGAACGTATACG
CTCTCTGAGTCAGACCTCGAAATCGTAGCTCTACACAATTCTGTGAATTTTCCTTGTCGCGTGTGAAACA
CTTCCAATAAAAACTCAATATGGTGAGTACTTTAAAAAAAAATCTAGTGAAATAATGCTGAAAAGAAATT
TGTGTGGGCAAAATTCAATGGGCAAAAACGCGATGCGGCTTTTTCTCAAAATGGCGGCCGGCCTGCGTTT
TTTCCTCAAAAGTGATGACGTCATGCCTGTTTTTTTTTTTTGTTCGCAATGAGGAATGGCTCTTAAAATC
TAGATAAAAAAAATATTCATTATTTCTATGCTGCTGGAACGCTTCATTAATCTTAAAAATTCTAAATTCG
GTTACCATGATACTTCGACGCATAACTGTAGATTTTGGATAGAATTAAAGAGAAAATGGCGAGAGAGTAA
AATTCCGGCGTCGGCAAAGTAGAGCAAAAAAATCAGTATACCATTTAGCTACCTCTCTCACTCGCACGCA
GTGCCGGCTCAAGTTGGGCGCGGCTCTGCAATTATCGATTTTCTTGGGGTGTGTAACTAATCATCCGTTT
TCCCTTCCTCCTCATCCACAGCGTGAAGGTACCTAATCCAAAATGGAACAGAAACTGATTAGCGAAGAAG
ACCTGGACAAGAAGTACTCCATTGGGCTCGATATCGGCACAAACAGCGTCGGCTGGGCCGTCATTACGGA
CGAGTACAAGGTGCCGAGCAAAAAATTCAAAGTTCTGGGCAATACCGATCGCCACAGCATAAAGAAGAAC
CTCATTGGCGCCCTCCTGTTCGACTCCGGGGAGACGGCCGAAGCCACGCGGCTCAAAAGAACAGCACGGC
GCAGATATACCCGCAGAAAGAATCGGATCTGCTACCTGCAGGAGATCTTTAGTAATGAGATGGCTAAGGT
GGATGACTCTTTCTTCCATAGGCTGGAGGAGTCCTTTTTGGTGGAGGAGGATAAAAAGCACGAGCGCCAC
CCAATCTTTGGCAATATCGTGGACGAGGTGGCGTACCATGAAAAGTACCCAACCATATATCATCTGAGGA
AGAAGCTTGTAGACAGTACTGATAAGGCTGACTTGCGGTTGATCTATCTCGCGCTGGCGCATATGATCAA
ATTTCGGGGACACTTCCTCATCGAGGGGGACCTGAACCCAGACAACAGCGATGTCGACAAACTCTTTATC
CAACTGGTTCAGACTTACAATCAGCTTTTCGAAGAGAACCCGATCAACGCATCCGGAGTTGACGCCAAAG
CAATCCTGAGCGCTAGGCTGTCCAAATCCCGGCGGCTCGAAAACCTCATCGCACAGCTCCCTGGGGAGAA
GAAGAACGGCCTGTTTGGTAATCTTATCGCCCTGTCACTCGGGCTGACCCCCAACTTTAAATCTAACTTC
GACCTGGCCGAAGATGCCAAGCTTCAACTGAGCAAAGACACCTACGATGATGATCTCGACAATCTGCTGG
CCCAGATCGGCGACCAGTACGCAGACCTTTTTTTGGCGGCAAAGAACCTGTCAGACGCCATTCTGCTGAG
TGATATTCTGCGAGTGAACACGGAGATCACCAAAGCTCCGCTGAGCGCTAGTATGATCAAGCGCTATGAT
GAGCACCACCAAGACTTGACTTTGCTGAAGGCCCTTGTCAGACAGCAACTGCCTGAGAAGTACAAGGAAA
TTTTCTTCGATCAGTCTAAAAATGGCTACGCCGGATACATTGACGGCGGAGCAAGCCAGGAGGAATTTTA
CAAATTTATTAAGCCCATCTTGGAAAAAATGGACGGCACCGAGGAGCTGCTGGTAAAGCTTAACAGAGAA
GATCTGTTGCGCAAACAGCGCACTTTCGACAATGGAAGCATCCCCCACCAGATTCACCTGGGCGAACTGC
ACGCTATCCTCAGGCGGCAAGAGGATTTCTACCCCTTTTTGAAAGATAACAGGGAAAAGATTGAGAAAAT
CCTCACATTTCGGATACCCTACTATGTAGGCCCCCTCGCCCGGGGAAATTCCAGATTCGCGTGGATGACT
CGCAAATCAGAAGAGACCATCACTCCCTGGAACTTCGAGGAAGTCGTGGATAAGGGGGCCTCTGCCCAGT
CCTTCATCGAAAGGATGACTAACTTTGATAAAAATCTGCCTAACGAAAAGGTGCTTCCTAAACACTCTCT
GCTGTACGAGTACTTCACAGTTTATAACGAGCTCACCAAGGTCAAATACGTCACAGAAGGGATGAGAAAG
CCAGCATTCCTGTCTGGAGAGCAGAAGAAAGCTATCGTGGACCTCCTCTTCAAGACGAACCGGAAAGTTA
CCGTGAAACAGCTCAAAGAAGACTATTTCAAAAAGATTGAATGTTTCGACTCTGTTGAAATCAGCGGAGT
GGAGGATCGCTTCAACGCATCCCTGGGAACGTATCACGATCTCCTGAAAATCATTAAAGACAAGGACTTC
CTGGACAATGAGGAGAACGAGGACATTCTTGAGGACATTGTCCTCACCCTTACGTTGTTTGAAGATAGGG
AGATGATTGAAGAACGCTTGAAAACTTACGCTCATCTCTTCGACGACAAAGTCATGAAACAGCTCAAGAG
GCGCCGATATACAGGATGGGGGCGGCTGTCAAGAAAACTGATCAATGGGATCCGAGACAAGCAGAGTGGA
AAGACAATCCTGGATTTTCTTAAGTCCGATGGATTTGCCAACCGGAACTTCATGCAGTTGATCCATGATG
ACTCTCTCACCTTTAAGGAGGACATCCAGAAAGCACAAGTTTCTGGCCAGGGGGACAGTCTTCACGAGCA
CATCGCTAATCTTGCAGGTAGCCCAGCTATCAAAAAGGGAATACTGCAGACCGTTAAGGTCGTGGATGAA
CTCGTCAAAGTAATGGGAAGGCATAAGCCCGAGAATATCGTTATCGAGATGGCCCGAGAGAACCAAACTA
CCCAGAAGGGACAGAAGAACAGTAGGGAAAGGATGAAGAGGATTGAAGAGGGTATAAAAGAACTGGGGTC
CCAAATCCTTAAGGAACACCCAGTTGAAAACACCCAGCTTCAGAATGAGAAGCTCTACCTGTACTACCTG
CAGAACGGCAGGGACATGTACGTGGATCAGGAACTGGACATCAATCGGCTCTCCGACTACGACGTGGATC
ATATCGTGCCCCAGTCTTTTCTCAAAGATGATTCTATTGATAATAAAGTGTTGACAAGATCCGATAAAAA
TAGAGGGAAGAGTGATAACGTCCCCTCAGAAGAAGTTGTCAAGAAAATGAAAAATTATTGGCGGCAGCTG
CTGAACGCCAAACTGATCACACAACGGAAGTTCGATAATCTGACTAAGGCTGAACGAGGTGGCCTGTCTG
AGTTGGATAAAGCCGGCTTCATCAAAAGGCAGCTTGTTGAGACACGCCAGATCACCAAGCACGTGGCCCA
AATTCTCGATTCACGCATGAACACCAAGTACGATGAAAATGACAAACTGATTCGAGAGGTGAAAGTTATT
ACTCTGAAGTCTAAGCTGGTCTCAGATTTCAGAAAGGACTTTCAGTTTTATAAGGTGAGAGAGATCAACA
ATTACCACCATGCGCATGATGCCTACCTGAATGCAGTGGTAGGCACTGCACTTATCAAAAAATATCCCAA
GCTTGAATCTGAATTTGTTTACGGAGACTATAAAGTGTACGATGTTAGGAAAATGATCGCAAAGTCTGAG
CAGGAAATAGGCAAGGCCACCGCTAAGTACTTCTTTTACAGCAATATTATGAATTTTTTCAAGACCGAGA
TTACACTGGCCAATGGAGAGATTCGGAAGCGACCACTTATCGAAACAAACGGAGAAACAGGAGAAATCGT
GTGGGACAAGGGTAGGGATTTCGCGACAGTCCGGAAGGTCCTGTCCATGCCGCAGGTGAACATCGTTAAA
AAGACCGAAGTACAGACCGGAGGCTTCTCCAAGGAAAGTATCCTCCCGAAAAGGAACAGCGACAAGCTGA
TCGCACGCAAAAAAGATTGGGACCCCAAGAAATACGGCGGATTCGATTCTCCTACAGTCGCTTACAGTGT
ACTGGTTGTGGCCAAAGTGGAGAAAGGGAAGTCTAAAAAACTCAAAAGCGTCAAGGAACTGCTGGGCATC
ACAATCATGGAGCGATCAAGCTTCGAAAAAAACCCCATCGACTTTCTCGAGGCGAAAGGATATAAAGAGG
TCAAAAAAGACCTCATCATTAAGCTTCCCAAGTACTCTCTCTTTGAGCTTGAAAACGGCCGGAAACGAAT
GCTCGCTAGTGCGGGCGAGCTGCAGAAAGGTAACGAGCTGGCACTGCCCTCTAAATACGTTAATTTCTTG
TATCTGGCCAGCCACTATGAAAAGCTCAAAGGGTCTCCCGAAGATAATGAGCAGAAGCAGCTGTTCGTGG
AACAACACAAACACTACCTTGATGAGATCATCGAGCAAATAAGCGAATTCTCCAAAAGAGTGATCCTCGC
CGACGCTAACCTCGATAAGGTGCTTTCTGCTTACAATAAGCACAGGGATAAGCCCATCAGGGAGCAGGCA
GAAAACATTATCCACTTGTTTACTCTGACCAACTTGGGCGCGCCTGCAGCCTTCAAGTACTTCGACACCA
CCATAGACAGAAAGCGGTACACCTCTACAAAGGAGGTCCTGGACGCCACACTGATTCATCAGTCAATTAC
GGGGCTCTATGAAACAAGAATCGACCTCTCTCAGCTCGGTGGAGACAGCAGGGCTGACCCCAAGAAGAAG
AGGAAGGTGTGAGCGGCCGCATAGGCCACTAGTGGATCTGGATCCTTCTTAAGAAGAGCTCTAAAGCTTT
ATCTAGAGTCGACCTCGAACGTTAACTCGAGGCCTATAAGATCTCTTGCATGCTACCTGCAGGATACCGG
TATAACGCGTATAGCTAGCATTCGAATCGGAAATCAATCGAATTCTCGATCAATGTTTTGCGAAAAAAAA
TGAAACGAGAACAAATGAATTCAGTTGTAAAAGATTTGTTCTCTTAACAACGTAATCAATAAAGTCGGAT
CCAATTTGTTCACAAGTCTCCTAGCATTCGAATCGGAAATCAATCGAATTCTCGATCAATGTTTTGCGAA
AAAAAATGAAACGAGAACAAATGAATTCAGTTGTAAAAGATTTGTTCTCTTAACAACGTAATCAATAAAG
TCGGATCCAATTTTGTCACAAGTCTCCTAGGTCTGCGATCGCAAAGGCGCGCCATGCAGCCAAGCTT
