>Addgene plasmid #52522 | pRB14 | addgene partial sequence | sequence record 82636 | tubP-F 5'--3'
CCATGATACTTCGACGCATAACTGTAGATTTTGGATAGAATTAAAGAGAAAATGGCGAGAGAGTAAAATT
CCGGCGTCGGCAAAGTAGAGCAAAAAAATCAGTATACCATTTAGCTACCTCTCTCACTCGCACGCAGTGC
CGGCTCAAGTTGGGCGCGGCTCTGCAATTATCGATTTTCTTGGGGTGTGTAACTAATCATCCGTTTTCCC
TTCCTCCTCATCCACAGCGTGAAGGTACCTAATCCAAAATGGAACAGAAACTGATTAGCGAAGAAGACCT
GGACAAGAAGTACTCCATTGGGCTCGATATCGGCACAAACAGCGTCGGCTGGGCCGTCATTACGGACGAG
TACAAGGTGCCGAGCAAAAAATTCAAAGTTCTGGGCAATACCGATCGCCACAGCATAAAGAAGAACCTCA
TTGGCGCCCTCCTGTTCGACTCCGGGGAGACGGCCGAAGCCACGCGGCTCAAAAGAACAGCACGGCGCAG
ATATACCCGCAGAAAGAATCGGATCTGCTACCTGCAGGAGATCTTTAGTAATGAGATGGCTAAGGTGGAT
GACTCTTTCTTCCATAGGCTGGAGGAGTCCTTTTTGGTGGAGGAGGATAAAAAGCACGAGCGCCACCCAA
TCTTTGGCAATATCGTGGACGAGGTGGCGTACCATGAAAAGTACCCAACCATATATCATCTGAGGAAGAA
GCTTGTAGACAGTACTGATAAGGCTGACTTGCGGTTGATCTATCTCGCGCTGGCGCATATGATCAAATTT
CGGGGACACTTCCTCATCGAGGGGGACCTGAACCCAGACAACAGCGATGTCGACAAACTCTT
