>Addgene plasmid #52522 | pRB14 | addgene partial sequence | sequence record 83033 | Pry1 5'-ccttagcatgtccgtggggtttgaat-3'
AATTATTTTTAAAGTTTTATTTTTAATAATTTGCGAGTACGCAAAGCTTGGCTGCATGGCGCGCCTTTGC
GATCGCAGACCTAGGAGACTTGTGACAAAATTGGATCCGACTTTATTGATTACGTTGTTAAGAGAACAAA
TCTTTTACAACTGAATTCATTTGTTCTCGTTTCATTTTTTTTCGCAAAACATTGATCGAGAATTCGATTG
ATTTCCGATTCGAATGCTAGGAGACTTGTGAACAAATTGGATCCGACTTTATTGATTACGTTGTTAAGAG
AACAAATCTTTTACAACTGAATTCATTTGTTCTCGTTTCATTTTTTTTCGCAAAACATTGATCGAGAATT
CGATTGATTTCCGATTCGAATGCTAGCTATACGCGTTATACCGGTATCCTGCAGGTAGCATGCAAGAGAT
CTTATAGGCCTCGAGTTAACGTTCGAGGTCGACTCTAGATAAAGCTTTAGAGCTCTTCTTAAGAAGGATC
CAGATCCACTAGTGGCCTATGCGGCCGCTCACACCTTCCTCTTCTTCTTGGGGTCAGCCCTGCTGTCTCC
ACCGAGCTGAGAGAGGTCGATTCTTGTTTCATAGAGCCCCGTAATTGACTGATGAATCAGTGTGGCGTCC
AGGACCTCCTTTGTAGAGGTGTACCGCTTTCTGTCTATGGTGGTGTCGAAGTACTTGAAGGCTGCAGGCG
CGCCCAAGTTGGTCAGAGTAAACAAGTGGATAATGTTTTCTGCCTGCTCCCTGATGGGCTTATCCCTGTG
CTTATTGTAAGCAGAAAGCACCTTATCGAGGTTAGCGTCGGCGAGGATCACTCTTTTGGAGAATTCGCTT
ATTTGCTCGATGATCTCATCAAGGTAGTGTTTGTGTTGTTCCACGAACAGCTGCTTCTGCTCATTATCTT
CGGGAGACCCTTTGAGCTTTTCATA
